>Addgene plasmid #56295 | sfGFP-PMP-N-10 | depositor partial sequence | sequence record 87201 | insert sequence
ACGTCAGATCCGCTAGCGCTACCGGACTCAGATCTGCCACCATGGCGCCGGCCGCGTCCAGGCTGCGGGC
CGAAGCCGGGCTCGGGGCGCTGCCGCGGCGGGCGCTCGCCCAGTACTTGCTCTTCCTGCGGCTCTACCCG
GTGCTCACCAAGGCGGCCACCAGTGGCATTTTGTCAGCACTTGGGAACTTCCTGGCCCAGATGATTGAGA
AGAAGCGGAAAAAAGAAAACTCTAGAAGTCTGGATGTCGGTGGGCCTCTGAGATATGCCGTTTACGGGTT
CTTCTTCACAGGGCCGCTGAGTCACTTCTTCTACTTCTTCATGGAACATTGGATCCCTCCTGAGGTCCCC
CTGGCAGGGCTCAGGAGGCTTCTCCTGGACCGCCTCGTCTTTGCACCGGCCTTCCTCATGTTGTTCTTCC
TCATCATGAACTTTCTGGAGGGGAAAGACGCCTCAGCCTTCGCCGCCAAGATGAGGGGGGGCTTCTGGCC
GGCGCTGAGGATGAACTGGCGGGTGTGGACGCCACTACAGTTCATCAACATCAACTACGTCCCTCTGAAG
TTCCGGGTGCTCTTCGCCAACCTGGCAGCTCTGTTCTGGTATGCCTACCTGGCCTCCTTGGGGAAGAGCG
GCTCCGGTAGCGGACCGGTCGCCACCATGGTGAGCAAGGGCGAGGAGCTGTTCACCGGGGTGGTGCCCAT
CCTGGTCGAGCTGGACGGCGACGTAAACGGCCACAAGTTCAGCGTGCGCGGCGAGGGCGAGGGCGATGCC
ACCAACGGCAAGCTGACCCTGAAGTTCATCTGCACCACCGGCAAGCTGCCCGTGCCCTGGCCCACCCTCG
TGACCACCCTGACCTACGGCGTGCAGTGCTTCAGCCGCTACCCCGACCACATGAAGCGCCACGACTTCTT
CAAGTCCGCCATGCCCGAAGGCTACGTCCAGGAGCGCACCATCAGCTTCAAGGACGACGGCACCTACAAG
ACCCGCGCCGAGGTGAAGTTCGAGGGCGACACCCTGGTGAACCGCATCGAGCTGAAGGGCATCGACTTCA
AGGAGGACGGCAACATCCTGGGGCACAAGCTGGAGTACAACTTCAACAGCCACAACGTCTATATCACCGC
CGACAAGCAGAAGAACGGCATCAAGGCCAACTTCAAGATCCGCCACAACGTGGAGGACGGCAGCGTGCAG
CTCGCCGACCACTACCAGCAGAACACCCCCATCGGCGACGGCCCCGTGCTGCTGCCCGACAACCACTACC
TGAGCACCCAGTCCGTGCTGAGCAAAGACCCCAACGAGAAGCGCGATCACATGGTCCTGCTGGAGTTCGT
GACCGCCGCCGGGATCACTCACGGCATGGACGAGCTGTACAAGTAAGCGGCCGCGACTCTAGATCATAAT
CAGCCATACCCAC
