>Addgene plasmid #56295 | sfGFP-PMP-N-10 | addgene partial sequence | sequence record 121791 | EGFP-N 5'-CGTCGCCGTCCAGCTCGACCAG-3'
TCGCCCTTGCTCACCATGGTGGCGACCGGTCCGCTACCGGAGCCGCTCTTCCCCAAGGAGGCCAGGTAGG
CATACCAGAACAGAGCTGCCAGGTTGGCGAAGAGCACCCGGAACTTCAGAGGGACGTAGTTGATGTTGAT
GAACTGTAGTGGCGTCCACACCCGCCAGTTCATCCTCAGCGCCGGCCAGAAGCCCCCCCTCATCTTGGCG
GCGAAGGCTGAGGCGTCTTTCCCCTCCAGAAAGTTCATGATGAGGAAGAACAACATGAGGAAGGCCGGTG
CAAAGACGAGGCGGTCCAGGAGAAGCCTCCTGAGCCCTGCCAGGGGGACCTCAGGAGGGATCCAATGTTC
CATGAAGAAGTAGAAGAAGTGACTCAGCGGCCCTGTGAAGAAGAACCCGTAAACGGCATATCTCAGAGGC
CCACCGACATCCAGACTTCTAGAGTTTTCTTTTTTCCGCTTCTTCTCAATCATCTGGGCCAGGAAGTTCC
CAAGTGCTGACAAAATGCCACTGGTGGCCGCCTTGGTGAGCACCGGGTAGAGCCGCAGGAAGAGCAAGTA
CTGGGCGAGCGCCCGCCGCGGCAGCGCCCCGAGCCCGGCTTCGGCCCGCAGCCTGGACGCGGCCGGCGCC
ATGGTGGCAGATCTGAGTCCGGTAGCGCTAGCGGATCTGACGGTTCACTAAACCAGCTCTGCTTATATAG
ACCTCCCACCGTACACGCCTACCGCCCATTTGCGTCAATGGGGCGGAGTTGTTACGACATTTTGGAAAGT
CCCGTTGATTTTGGTGCCAAAACAAACTCCCATTGACGTCAATGGGGTGGAGACTTGGAAATCCCCGT
