[The description below was written by a language model from this plasmid's Addgene catalogue record.]
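Description:
sfGFP-PMP-N-10 is a mammalian expression plasmid built on the sfGFP-N1 backbone (about 4.75 kb without the insert), an N1-style fusion vector in which a gene of interest is placed upstream of the fluorescent protein coding sequence. It is maintained in E. coli as a high-copy plasmid under kanamycin selection. It also carries a neomycin resistance marker, so transfected mammalian cells can be selected with G418 if stable lines are wanted. No feature table accompanies the record, so the origins of replication and the exact polyadenylation elements are not explicitly listed, although the recorded 3′ sequencing primer implies an SV40 polyadenylation signal downstream of the fusion.

The insert is human PMP, corresponding to the PXMP2 gene (also known as PMP22), which encodes a peroxisomal membrane protein. It is expressed from the strong constitutive CMV promoter and is fused at its C terminus to superfolder GFP (sfGFP), a rapidly and robustly folding GFP variant. The "N-10" in the name probably indicates a 10-residue linker between the two parts, but the record does not state this, and the cloning method is listed as unknown. Because the peroxisomal protein directs the fusion to its native compartment, the construct acts as a green fluorescent marker for peroxisomes, with recorded excitation at 485 nm and emission at 507 nm. It is typically used in transfected mammalian cells to visualise peroxisome distribution, number and dynamics by fluorescence microscopy, or as an organelle reference in colocalisation experiments with other fluorescent fusions.
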