Addgene plasmid #56295: sfGFP-PMP-N-10
Purpose: Localization: Peroxisomes, Excitation: 485, Emission: 507
Depositing lab: Michael Davidson. Depositing organization: Florida State University, Tallahassee.
Backbone
  Vector backbone: sfGFP-N1
  Backbone size w/o insert (bp): 4750
  Vector type: Mammalian Expression
  Selectable markers: Neomycin (select with G418)
Growth in bacteria
  Bacterial resistance: Kanamycin, 50 μg/mL
  Growth temperature: 37°C
  Growth strain: DH5alpha
  Copy number: High Copy
Gene/Insert
  Gene/Insert name: PMP (alt name: NM_018663.1)
  Species: H. sapiens (human)
  Entrez Gene: PXMP2 (a.k.a. PMP22)
  Promoter: CMV
  Tag / fusion protein: sfGFP (C terminal on backbone)
  Cloning method: Unknown
  Sequencing primers: 5′ CMV-F; 3′ SV40pA-R
Terms and licenses: Academic/Nonprofit Terms; Industry Terms
Depositor comments: . Excitation = 485; Emission = 507
How to cite: sfGFP-PMP-N-10 was a gift from Michael Davidson (Addgene plasmid # 56295 ; http://n2t.net/addgene:56295 ; RRID:Addgene_56295)
